Addgene plasmid #42440: LASP1A
Purpose: Bacterial expression for structure determination; may not be full ORF
Depositing lab: Nicola Burgess-Brown. Depositing organization: University of Oxford.
Backbone
  Vector backbone: pNIC28-Bsa4
  Backbone manufacturer: SGC
  Vector type: Bacterial Expression
Growth in bacteria
  Bacterial resistance: Kanamycin, 50 μg/mL
  Growth temperature: 37°C
  Growth strain: Mach1 ;
  Copy number: High Copy
Gene/Insert
  Gene/Insert name: LASP1A (alt names: LASP1; gi|5453710; PDB:3I35)
  Species: H. sapiens (human)
  Insert size (bp): 289
  Mutation: See Comments
  Entrez Gene: LASP1 (a.k.a. Lasp-1, MLN50)
  Tag / fusion protein: His6-TEV (N terminal on insert)
  Cloning method: Ligation Independent Cloning
  Sequencing primers: 5′ T7; 3′ T7-term
Terms and licenses: Academic/Nonprofit Terms; Industry Terms: Not Available to Industry
Depositor comments: http://www.thesgc.org/structures/3I35/ Use BL21(DE3)-R3-pRARE2 strain for expression.
How to cite: LASP1A was a gift from Nicola Burgess-Brown (Addgene plasmid # 42440 ; http://n2t.net/addgene:42440 ; RRID:Addgene_42440)
