[The description below was written by a language model from this plasmid's Addgene catalogue record.]
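Description:
LASP1A is a bacterial expression plasmid built on the pNIC28-Bsa4 backbone from the Structural Genomics Consortium, designed to produce a fragment of human LASP1 (LIM and SH3 protein 1, also known as Lasp-1 or MLN50) for structure determination. It is maintained in E. coli as a high-copy plasmid under kanamycin selection. No feature table accompanies the record, so the origin of replication and the exact regulatory elements are not listed. However, the recommended T7 and T7-terminator sequencing primers and the depositor's advice to express in a BL21(DE3)-derived strain point to a T7 promoter-driven cassette that depends on host-supplied T7 RNA polymerase.

The insert is only 289 bp and was introduced by ligation-independent cloning. The record explicitly cautions that it may not be the full open reading frame, so it should be treated as a domain-sized construct rather than the complete protein. Which residues or domain it covers is not stated. The mutation field simply defers to the depositor comments, which point to the associated structure entry rather than listing any changes. The coding sequence is fused at its N terminus to a hexahistidine tag followed by a TEV protease recognition site. This allows capture of the recombinant protein by immobilised metal affinity chromatography and later removal of the tag by TEV cleavage, leaving near-native protein. The construct is linked to a deposited crystal structure and is suited to producing purified LASP1 fragment for crystallography and for related biophysical or biochemical work. The expression strain suggested by the depositor carries a rare-codon tRNA plasmid, which helps translation of human sequences in bacteria.
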