>Addgene plasmid #42440 | LASP1A | depositor partial sequence | sequence record 57272 | LASP1A sequence 289 bps
CATATGCACCATCATCATCATCATTCTTCTGGTGTAGATCTGGGTACCGAGAACCTGTACTTCCAATCCA
TGGCCCCAGGTGGTGGCGGGAAGCGGTACCGCGCGGTGTATGACTACAGCGCCGCCGACGAGGACGAGGT
CTCCTTCCAGGACGGGGACACCATCGTCAACGTGCAGCAGATCGACGACGGCTGGATGTACGGGACGGTG
GAGCGCACCGGCGACACGGGGATGCTGCCGGCCAACTACGTGGAGGCCATTTGACAGTAAAGGTGGATAC
GGATCCGAA
