>Addgene plasmid #42440 | LASP1A | addgene partial sequence | sequence record 60176 | T7 5'-TAATACGACTCACTATAGGG-3'
ATTCCCCTCTAGAAATAATTTTGTTTAACTTTAAGAAGGAGATATACATATGCACCATCATCATCATCAT
TCTTCTGGTGTAGATCTGGGTACCGAGAACCTGTACTTCCAATCCATGGCCCCAGGTGGTGGCGGGAAGC
GGTACCGCGCGGTGTATGACTACAGCGCCGCCGACGAGGACGAGGTCTCCTTCCAGGACGGGGACACCAT
CGTCAACGTGCAGCAGATCGACGACGGCTGGATGTACGGGACGGTGGAGCGCACCGGCGACACGGGGATG
CTGCCGGCCAACTACGTGGAGGCCATTTGACAGTAAAGGTGGATACGGATCCGAATTCGAGCTCCGTCGA
CAAGCTTGCGGCCGCACTCGAGCACCACCACCACCACCACTGAGATCCGGCTGCTAACAAAGCCCGAAAG
GAAGCTGAGTTGGCTGCTGCCACCGCTGAGCAATAACTAGCATAACCCCTTGGGGCCTCTAAACGGGTCT
TGAGGGGTTTTTTGCTGAAAGGAGGAACTATATCCGGATTGGCGAATGGG
[124 nt withheld, positions 541-664]
C
[91 nt withheld, positions 666-756]
A
[49 nt withheld, positions 758-806]
CCTTTGACGTTGGAGTCCACGTTCTTT
[37 nt withheld, positions 834-870]
ACCCTATCTCGGTCTATTCTTTTGATTTATAAGGAATTTTGCCGATTTCGGCCTATTGGTTGA
